Addgene plasmid #108388: dxCas(3.6)-VPR
Purpose: Mammalian expression vector for xCas9 3.6 with VP64-p65-Rta (VPR) fused to its C-terminus
Depositing lab: David Liu. Depositing organization: Broad Institute. Publication: Evolved Cas9 variants with broad PAM compatibility and high DNA specificity. Hu JH, Miller SM, Geurts MH, Tang W, Chen L, Sun N, Zeina CM, Gao X, Rees HA, Lin Z, Liu DR. Nature. 2018 Feb 28. pii: nature26155. doi: 10.1038/nature26155. PubMed 29512652.
Backbone
  Vector backbone: pCMV
  Vector type: Mammalian Expression
Growth in bacteria
  Bacterial resistance: Ampicillin, 100 μg/mL
  Growth temperature: 37°C
  Growth strain: Mach1
  Copy number: High Copy
Gene/Insert
  Gene/Insert name: dxCas(3.6)-VPR (alt name: dxCas9(3.6)-NLS-VP64-p65-Rta)
  Species: Synthetic
  Insert size (bp): 5799
  Mutation: E108G, S217A, A262T, S409I, E480K, E543D, M694I, E1219V
  Tag / fusion protein: NLS (N terminal on insert)
  Cloning method: Gibson Cloning
  Sequencing primers: 5′ CMV Forward
Terms and licenses: Academic/Nonprofit Terms; Industry Terms: Not Available to Industry
How to cite: dxCas(3.6)-VPR was a gift from David Liu (Addgene plasmid # 108388 ; http://n2t.net/addgene:108388 ; RRID:Addgene_108388)
