[The description below was written by a language model from this plasmid's Addgene catalogue record and pLannotate feature annotations shown in this document.]
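Description:
dxCas(3.6)-VPR is a mammalian expression plasmid on a pCMV backbone that encodes a programmable transcriptional activator built from the evolved Streptococcus pyogenes Cas9 variant xCas9 3.6. The synthetic insert of about 5.8 kb is described as dxCas9(3.6)-NLS-VP64-p65-Rta. It carries the xCas9 3.6 substitutions E108G, S217A, A262T, S409I, E480K, E543D, M694I and E1219V, which are associated with broadened PAM compatibility. The "d" prefix implies a nuclease-inactivated form, although the record does not list the inactivating mutations, and the automated annotation simply uses the generic description of the nuclease. The catalogue lists the NLS as an N-terminal tag, while the alternative name places an NLS between Cas9 and the activator.

Expression is driven by the human CMV immediate-early enhancer and promoter. Downstream of the Cas9 coding sequence, the feature table identifies a p65 (RELA) fragment and the Epstein-Barr virus Rta activation domain. VP64 is not separately annotated but presumably lies in the gap before p65. The activator segment is flanked by attB1 and attB2 Gateway sites, probably remnants of its source vector, and is followed by an HSV TK polyadenylation signal. A separate SV40 promoter-neo cassette with an SV40 poly(A) signal could allow G418 selection in mammalian cells, and a partial ble fragment sits next to it.

In E. coli the plasmid is maintained at high copy by a ColE1/pUC-type origin and selected with ampicillin through AmpR. An f1 origin and lac-region remnants are also present. No guide RNA cassette is annotated, so the guide must be supplied separately. With a guide, the fusion is suited to activating target genes at sites with non-canonical PAMs.
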