Features (pLannotate 1.2.2; 22 found; start..end, strand, type, name):
     50..429     +  enhancer       CMV enhancer: human cytomegalovirus immediate early enhancer
    430..633     +  promoter       CMV promoter: human cytomegalovirus (CMV) immediate early promoter
    748..4851    +  CDS            xCas9-3.6: Streptococcus pyogenes Cas9 mutant with broad PAM compatibility (Hu et al., 2018) generates RNA-guided double strand breaks in DNA
   4921..4945    +  protein_bind   attB1: mutant version of attB; recombination site for the Gateway® BP reaction BP Clonase™
   5176..5955    +  CDS            RELA (fragment): TF65_HUMAN - Also known as NFKB3. Experimental evidence at protein level: Swiss-Prot protein existence level 1. NF-kappa-B is a pleiotropic transcription factor present in almost all cell types and is the endpoint of a series of signal transduction events that are initiated by a vast array of stimuli related to many biological processes such as inflammation, immunity, differentiation, cell growth, tumorigenesis and apoptosis. NF-kappa-B is a homo- or heterodimeric complex formed by the Rel-like domain- containing proteins RELA/p65, RELB, NFKB1/p105, NFKB1/p50, REL and NFKB2/p52. The heterodime
   5974..6543    +  CDS            Rta AD: transcriptional activation domain from the human herpesvirus 4 (Epstein-Barr virus) replication and transcription activator Rta/BRLF1 (Hardwick et al., 1992; Chavez et al., 2015)
   6548..6572    -  protein_bind   attB2: mutant version of attB; recombination site for the Gateway® BP reaction BP Clonase™
   6622..6639    -  promoter       T3 promoter (fragment): promoter for bacteriophage T3 RNA polymerase
   6749..6797    +  polyA_signal   HSV TK poly(A) signal: herpes simplex virus thymidine kinase polyadenylation signal (Cole and Stacy, 1985)
   6999..7427    +  rep_origin     f1 ori (sequence partly withheld): f1 bacteriophage origin of replication; arrow indicates direction of (+) strand synthesis
   7441..7770    +  promoter       SV40 promoter: SV40 enhancer and early promoter
   7837..8628    +  CDS            neo: KKA2_KLEPN - Also known as kan, nptII. Experimental evidence at protein level: Swiss-Prot protein existence level 1. Resistance to kanamycin, neomycin, paromomycin, ribostamycin, butirosin and gentamicin B. From Klebsiella pneumoniae.
   8654..8812    +  CDS            ble (fragment): BLE_KLEPN - Experimental evidence at protein level: Swiss-Prot protein existence level 1. Binding protein with a strong affinity to the bleomycin family of antibiotics. Binds to CL990; an antimitotic-antibiotic compound. From Klebsiella pneumoniae.
   8807..8928    +  polyA_signal   SV40 poly(A) signal: SV40 polyadenylation signal
   8999..9021    -  protein_bind   lac operator (fragment): The lac repressor binds to the lac operator to inhibit transcription in E. coli. This inhibition can be relieved by adding lactose or isopropyl-β-D-thiogalactopyranoside (IPTG). lac repressor encoded by lacI
   9025..9055    -  promoter       lac promoter: promoter for the E. coli lac operon
   9070..9091    -  protein_bind   CAP binding site: CAP binding activates transcription in the presence of cAMP. E. coli catabolite activator protein
   9104..9196    -  CDS            lacI (fragment): lac repressor; lacI; The lac repressor binds to the lac operator to inhibit transcription in E. coli. This inhibition can be relieved by adding lactose or isopropyl-β-D-thiogalactopyranoside (IPTG).
   9379..9967    -  rep_origin     ori: high-copy-number ColE1/pMB1/pBR322/pUC origin of replication
  10138..10998   -  CDS            AmpR: β-lactamase; bla; confers resistance to ampicillin, carbenicillin, and related antibiotics
  10999..11103   -  promoter       AmpR promoter: bla
  11162..11214   -  misc_feature   bom (fragment): basis of mobility region from pBR322
>Addgene plasmid #108388 | dxCas(3.6)-VPR | addgene full sequence | sequence record 207184 | Addgene NGS Result
GTTAGGCGTTTTGCGCTGCTTCGCGATGTACGGGCCAGATATACGCGTTGACATTGATTATTGACTAGTT
ATTAATAGTAATCAATTACGGGGTCATTAGTTCATAGCCCATATATGGAGTTCCGCGTTACATAACTTAC
GGTAAATGGCCCGCCTGGCTGACCGCCCAACGACCCCCGCCCATTGACGTCAATAATGACGTATGTTCCC
ATAGTAACGCCAATAGGGACTTTCCATTGACGTCAATGGGTGGAGTATTTACGGTAAACTGCCCACTTGG
CAGTACATCAAGTGTATCATATGCCAAGTACGCCCCCTATTGACGTCAATGACGGTAAATGGCCCGCCTG
GCATTATGCCCAGTACATGACCTTATGGGACTTTCCTACTTGGCAGTACATCTACGTATTAGTCATCGCT
ATTACCATGGTGATGCGGTTTTGGCAGTACATCAATGGGCGTGGATAGCGGTTTGACTCACGGGGATTTC
CAAGTCTCCACCCCATTGACGTCAATGGGAGTTTGTTTTGGCACCAAAATCAACGGGACTTTCCAAAATG
TCGTAACAACTCCGCCCCATTGACGCAAATGGGCGGTAGGCGTGTACGGTGGGAGGTCTATATAAGCAGA
GCTCGTTTAGTGAACCGTCAGATCGCCTGGAGACGCCATCCACGCTGTTTTGACCTCCATAGAAGACACC
GGGACCGATCCAGCCTCCGGACTCTAGAGGATCGAACCCTTGCCACCATGGACAAGAAGTACTCCATTGG
GCTCGCTATCGGCACAAACAGCGTCGGCTGGGCCGTCATTACGGACGAGTACAAGGTGCCGAGCAAAAAA
TTCAAAGTTCTGGGCAATACCGATCGCCACAGCATAAAGAAGAACCTCATTGGCGCCCTCCTGTTCGACT
CCGGGGAGACGGCCGAAGCCACGCGGCTCAAAAGAACAGCACGGCGCAGATATACCCGCAGAAAGAATCG
GATCTGCTACCTGCAGGAGATCTTTAGTAATGAGATGGCTAAGGTGGATGACTCTTTCTTCCATAGGCTG
GAGGAGTCCTTTTTGGTGGGGGAGGATAAAAAGCACGAGCGCCACCCAATCTTTGGCAATATCGTGGACG
AGGTGGCGTACCATGAAAAGTACCCAACCATATATCATCTGAGGAAGAAGCTTGTAGACAGTACTGATAA
GGCTGACTTGCGGTTGATCTATCTCGCGCTGGCGCATATGATCAAATTTCGGGGACACTTCCTCATCGAG
GGGGACCTGAACCCAGACAACAGCGATGTCGACAAACTCTTTATCCAACTGGTTCAGACTTACAATCAGC
TTTTCGAAGAGAACCCGATCAACGCATCCGGAGTTGACGCCAAAGCAATCCTGAGCGCTAGGCTGGCCAA
ATCCCGGCGGCTCGAAAACCTCATCGCACAGCTCCCTGGGGAGAAGAAGAACGGCCTGTTTGGTAATCTT
ATCGCCCTGTCCCTCGGGCTGACCCCCAACTTTAAATCTAACTTCGACCTGGCCGAAGATACCAAGCTTC
AACTGAGCAAAGACACCTACGATGATGATCTCGACAATCTGCTGGCCCAGATCGGCGACCAGTACGCAGA
CCTTTTTTTGGCGGCAAAGAACCTGTCAGACGCCATTCTGCTGAGTGATATTCTGCGAGTGAACACGGAG
ATCACCAAAGCTCCGCTGAGCGCTAGTATGATCAAGCGCTATGATGAGCACCACCAAGACTTGACTTTGC
TGAAGGCCCTTGTCAGACAGCAACTGCCTGAGAAGTACAAGGAAATTTTCTTCGATCAGTCTAAAAATGG
CTACGCCGGATACATTGACGGCGGAGCAAGCCAGGAGGAATTTTACAAATTTATTAAGCCCATCTTGGAA
AAAATGGACGGCACCGAGGAGCTGCTGGTAAAGCTTAACAGAGAAGATCTGTTGCGCAAACAGCGCACTT
TCGACAATGGAATCATCCCCCACCAGATTCACCTGGGCGAACTGCACGCTATCCTCAGGCGGCAAGAGGA
TTTCTACCCCTTTTTGAAAGATAACAGGGAAAAGATTGAGAAAATCCTCACATTTCGGATACCCTACTAT
GTAGGCCCCCTCGCCCGGGGAAATTCCAGATTCGCGTGGATGACTCGCAAATCAGAAGAGACCATCACTC
CCTGGAACTTCGAGAAAGTCGTGGATAAGGGGGCCTCTGCCCAGTCCTTCATCGAAAGGATGACTAACTT
TGATAAAAATCTGCCTAACGAAAAGGTGCTTCCTAAACACTCTCTGCTGTACGAGTACTTCACAGTTTAT
AACGAGCTCACCAAGGTCAAATACGTCACAGAAGGGATGAGAAAGCCAGCATTCCTGTCTGGAGATCAGA
AGAAAGCTATTGTGGACCTCCTCTTCAAGACGAACCGGAAAGTTACCGTGAAACAGCTCAAAGAAGACTA
TTTCAAAAAGATTGAATGTTTCGACTCTGTTGAAATCAGCGGAGTGGAGGATCGCTTCAACGCATCCCTG
GGAACGTATCACGATCTCCTGAAAATCATTAAAGACAAGGACTTCCTGGACAATGAGGAGAACGAGGACA
TTCTTGAGGACATTGTCCTCACCCTTACGTTGTTTGAAGATAGGGAGATGATTGAAGAACGCTTGAAAAC
TTACGCTCATCTCTTCGACGACAAAGTCATGAAGCAGCTCAAAAGGCGCCGATATACAGGATGGGGGCGG
CTGTCAAGAAAACTGATCAATGGGATCCGAGACAAGCAGAGTGGAAAGACAATCCTGGATTTTCTTAAGT
CCGATGGATTTGCCAACCGGAACTTCATTCAGTTGATCCATGATGACTCTCTCACCTTTAAGGAGGACAT
CCAGAAAGCACAAGTTTCTGGCCAGGGGGACAGTCTTCACGAGCACATCGCTAATCTTGCAGGTAGCCCA
GCTATCAAAAAGGGAATACTGCAGACCGTTAAGGTCGTGGATGAACTCGTCAAAGTAATGGGAAGGCATA
AGCCCGAGAATATCGTTATCGAGATGGCCCGAGAGAACCAAACCACCCAGAAGGGACAGAAGAACAGTAG
GGAAAGGATGAAGAGGATTGAAGAGGGTATAAAAGAACTGGGGTCCCAAATCCTTAAGGAACACCCAGTT
GAAAACACCCAGCTTCAGAATGAGAAGCTCTACCTGTACTACCTGCAGAACGGCAGGGACATGTACGTGG
ATCAGGAACTGGACATCAATCGGCTCTCCGACTACGACGTGGACGCTATCGTGCCCCAGTCTTTTCTCAA
AGATGATTCTATTGATAATAAAGTGTTGACAAGATCCGATAAAAACAGAGGGAAGAGTGATAACGTCCCC
TCAGAAGAAGTTGTCAAGAAAATGAAAAATTATTGGCGGCAGCTGCTGAACGCCAAACTGATCACACAAC
GGAAGTTCGATAATCTGACTAAGGCTGAACGAGGTGGCCTGTCTGAGTTGGATAAAGCCGGTTTCATCAA
AAGGCAGCTTGTTGAGACACGCCAGATCACCAAGCACGTGGCCCAAATTCTCGATTCACGCATGAACACC
AAGTACGATGAAAATGACAAACTGATTCGAGAGGTGAAAGTTATTACTCTGAAGTCTAAGCTGGTCTCAG
ATTTCAGAAAGGACTTTCAGTTTTATAAGGTGAGAGAGATCAACAATTACCACCATGCGCATGATGCCTA
CCTGAATGCAGTGGTAGGCACTGCACTTATCAAAAAATATCCCAAGCTTGAATCTGAATTTGTTTACGGA
GACTATAAAGTGTACGATGTTAGGAAAATGATCGCAAAGTCTGAGCAGGAAATAGGCAAGGCCACCGCTA
AGTACTTCTTTTACAGCAATATTATGAATTTTTTCAAGACCGAGATTACACTGGCCAATGGAGAGATTCG
GAAGCGACCACTTATCGAAACAAACGGAGAAACAGGAGAAATCGTGTGGGACAAGGGTAGGGATTTCGCG
ACAGTCCGGAAGGTCCTGTCCATGCCGCAGGTGAACATCGTTAAAAAGACCGAAGTACAGACCGGAGGTT
TCTCCAAGGAAAGTATCCTCCCGAAAAGGAACAGCGACAAGCTGATCGCACGCAAAAAAGATTGGGACCC
CAAGAAATACGGCGGATTCGATTCTCCTACAGTCGCTTACAGTGTACTGGTTGTGGCCAAAGTGGAGAAA
GGGAAGTCTAAAAAACTCAAAAGCGTCAAGGAACTGCTGGGCATCACAATCATGGAGCGATCAAGCTTCG
AAAAAAACCCCATCGACTTTCTCGAGGCGAAAGGATATAAAGAGGTCAAAAAAGACCTCATCATTAAGCT
TCCCAAGTACTCTCTCTTTGAGCTTGAAAACGGCCGGAAACGAATGCTCGCTAGTGCGGGCGTGCTGCAG
AAAGGTAACGAGCTGGCACTGCCCTCTAAATACGTTAATTTCTTGTATCTGGCCAGCCACTATGAAAAGC
TCAAGGGGTCTCCCGAAGATAATGAGCAGAAGCAGCTGTTCGTGGAACAACACAAACACTACCTTGATGA
GATCATCGAGCAAATAAGCGAATTCTCCAAAAGAGTGATCCTCGCCGACGCTAACCTCGATAAGGTGCTT
TCTGCTTACAATAAGCACAGGGATAAGCCCATCAGGGAGCAGGCAGAAAACATTATCCACTTGTTTACTC
TGACCAACTTGGGCGCGCCTGCAGCCTTCAAGTACTTCGACACTACCATAGACAGAAAGCGGTACACCTC
TACAAAGGAGGTCCTGGACGCCACACTGATTCATCAGTCAATTACGGGGCTTTATGAAACAAGAATCGAC
CTCTCTCAGCTCGGTGGAGACAGCAGGGCTGACCCCAAGAAGAAGAGGAAGGTGTCGCCAGGGATCCGTC
GACTTGACGCGTTGATATCAACAAGTTTGTACAAAAAAGCAGGCTACAAAGAGGCCAGCGGTTCCGGACG
GGCTGACGCATTGGACGATTTTGATCTGGATATGCTGGGAAGTGACGCCCTCGATGATTTTGACCTTGAC
ATGCTTGGTTCGGATGCCCTTGATGACTTTGACCTCGACATGCTCGGCAGTGACGCCCTTGATGATTTCG
ACCTGGACATGCTGATTAACTCTAGAAGTTCCGGATCTCCGAAAAAGAAACGCAAAGTTGGTAGCCAGTA
CCTGCCCGACACCGACGACCGGCACCGGATCGAGGAAAAGCGGAAGCGGACCTACGAGACATTCAAGAGC
ATCATGAAGAAGTCCCCCTTCAGCGGCCCCACCGACCCTAGACCTCCACCTAGAAGAATCGCCGTGCCCA
GCAGATCCAGCGCCAGCGTGCCAAAACCTGCCCCCCAGCCTTACCCCTTCACCAGCAGCCTGAGCACCAT
CAACTACGACGAGTTCCCTACCATGGTGTTCCCCAGCGGCCAGATCTCTCAGGCCTCTGCTCTGGCTCCA
GCCCCTCCTCAGGTGCTGCCTCAGGCTCCTGCTCCTGCACCAGCTCCAGCCATGGTGTCTGCACTGGCTC
AGGCACCAGCACCCGTGCCTGTGCTGGCTCCTGGACCTCCACAGGCTGTGGCTCCACCAGCCCCTAAACC
TACACAGGCCGGCGAGGGCACACTGTCTGAAGCTCTGCTGCAGCTGCAGTTCGACGACGAGGATCTGGGA
GCCCTGCTGGGAAACAGCACCGATCCTGCCGTGTTCACCGACCTGGCCAGCGTGGACAACAGCGAGTTCC
AGCAGCTGCTGAACCAGGGCATCCCTGTGGCCCCTCACACCACCGAGCCCATGCTGATGGAATACCCCGA
GGCCATCACCCGGCTCGTGACAGGCGCTCAGAGGCCTCCTGATCCAGCTCCTGCCCCTCTGGGAGCACCA
GGCCTGCCTAATGGACTGCTGTCTGGCGACGAGGACTTCAGCTCTATCGCCGATATGGATTTCTCAGCCT
TGCTGGGCTCTGGCAGCGGCAGCCGGGATTCCAGGGAAGGGATGTTTTTGCCGAAGCCTGAGGCCGGCTC
CGCTATTAGTGACGTGTTTGAGGGCCGCGAGGTGTGCCAGCCAAAACGAATCCGGCCATTTCATCCTCCA
GGAAGTCCATGGGCCAACCGCCCACTCCCCGCCAGCCTCGCACCAACACCAACCGGTCCAGTACATGAGC
CAGTCGGGTCACTGACCCCGGCACCAGTCCCTCAGCCACTGGATCCAGCGCCCGCAGTGACTCCCGAGGC
CAGTCACCTGTTGGAGGATCCCGATGAAGAGACGAGCCAGGCTGTCAAAGCCCTTCGGGAGATGGCCGAT
ACTGTGATTCCCCAGAAGGAAGAGGCTGCAATCTGTGGCCAAATGGACCTTTCCCATCCGCCCCCAAGGG
GCCATCTGGATGAGCTGACAACCACACTTGAGTCCATGACCGAGGATCTGAACCTGGACTCACCCCTGAC
CCCGGAATTGAACGAGATTCTGGATACCTTCCTGAACGACGAGTGCCTCTTGCATGCCATGCATATCAGC
ACAGGACTGTCCATCTTCGACACATCTCTGTTTTGAAACCCAGCTTTCTTGTACAAAGTGGTTGATATCA
TCTAGAGCGGCCGCAGGTACCTGAATAACTAAGGCCGCTTCCCTTTAGTGAGGGTTAATGCTTCGAGCAG
ACAAAGGGTTCGATCCCTACCGGTTAGTAATGAGTTTAAACGGGGGAGGCTAACTGAAACACGGAAGGAG
ACAATACCGGAAGGAACCCGCGCTATGACGGCAATAAAAAGACAGAATAAAACGCACGGGTGTTGGGTCG
TTTGTTCATAAACGCGGGGTTCGGTCCCAGGGCTGGCACTCTGTCGATACCCCACCGAGACCCCATTGGG
GCCAATACGCCCGCGTTTCTTCCTTTTCCCCACCCCACCCCCCAAGTTCGGGTGAAGGCCCAGGGCTCGC
AGCCAACGTCGGGGCGGCAGGCCCTGCCATAGCAGATCTGCGCAGCTGGGGCTCTAGGGGGTATCCCC
[124 nt withheld, positions 6999-7122]
C
[91 nt withheld, positions 7124-7214]
A
[49 nt withheld, positions 7216-7264]
CCTTTGACGTTGGAGTCCACGTTCTTT
[37 nt withheld, positions 7292-7328]
ACCCTATCTCGGTCTATTCTTTTGATTTATAAGGGATTTTGCCGATTTCGGCCTATTGGTTAAAAAATGA
GCTGATTTAACAAAAATTTAACGCGAATTAATTCTGTGGAATGTGTGTCAGTTAGGGTGTGGAAAGTCCC
CAGGCTCCCCAGCAGGCAGAAGTATGCAAAGCATGCATCTCAATTAGTCAGCAACCAGGTGTGGAAAGTC
CCCAGGCTCCCCAGCAGGCAGAAGTATGCAAAGCATGCATCTCAATTAGTCAGCAACCATAGTCCCGCCC
CTAACTCCGCCCATCCCGCCCCTAACTCCGCCCAGTTCCGCCCATTCTCCGCCCCATGGCTGACTAATTT
TTTTTATTTATGCAGAGGCCGAGGCCGCCTCTGCCTCTGAGCTATTCCAGAAGTAGTGAGGAGGCTTTTT
TGGAGGCCTAGGCTTTTGCAAAAAGCTCCCGGGAGCTTGTATATCCATTTTCGGATCTGATCAAGAGACA
GGATGAGGATCGTTTCGCATGATTGAACAAGATGGATTGCACGCAGGTTCTCCGGCCGCTTGGGTGGAGA
GGCTATTCGGCTATGACTGGGCACAACAGACAATCGGCTGCTCTGATGCCGCCGTGTTCCGGCTGTCAGC
GCAGGGGCGCCCGGTTCTTTTTGTCAAGACCGACCTGTCCGGTGCCCTGAATGAACTGCAGGACGAGGCA
GCGCGGCTATCGTGGCTGGCCACGACGGGCGTTCCTTGCGCAGCTGTGCTCGACGTTGTCACTGAAGCGG
GAAGGGACTGGCTGCTATTGGGCGAAGTGCCGGGGCAGGATCTCCTGTCATCTCACCTTGCTCCTGCCGA
GAAAGTATCCATCATGGCTGATGCAATGCGGCGGCTGCATACGCTTGATCCGGCTACCTGCCCATTCGAC
CACCAAGCGAAACATCGCATCGAGCGAGCACGTACTCGGATGGAAGCCGGTCTTGTCGATCAGGATGATC
TGGACGAAGAGCATCAGGGGCTCGCGCCAGCCGAACTGTTCGCCAGGCTCAAGGCGCGCATGCCCGACGG
CGAGGATCTCGTCGTGACCCATGGCGATGCCTGCTTGCCGAATATCATGGTGGAAAATGGCCGCTTTTCT
GGATTCATCGACTGTGGCCGGCTGGGTGTGGCGGACCGCTATCAGGACATAGCGTTGGCTACCCGTGATA
TTGCTGAAGAGCTTGGCGGCGAATGGGCTGACCGCTTCCTCGTGCTTTACGGTATCGCCGCTCCCGATTC
GCAGCGCATCGCCTTCTATCGCCTTCTTGACGAGTTCTTCTGAGCGGGACTCTGGGGTTCGCGAAATGAC
CGACCAAGCGACGCCCAACCTGCCATCACGAGATTTCGATTCCACCGCCGCCTTCTATGAAAGGTTGGGC
TTCGGAATCGTTTTCCGGGACGCCGGCTGGATGATCCTCCAGCGCGGGGATCTCATGCTGGAGTTCTTCG
CCCACCCCAACTTGTTTATTGCAGCTTATAATGGTTACAAATAAAGCAATAGCATCACAAATTTCACAAA
TAAAGCATTTTTTTCACTGCATTCTAGTTGTGGTTTGTCCAAACTCATCAATGTATCTTATCATGTCTGT
ATACCGTCGACCTCTAGCTAGAGCTTGGCGTAATCATGGTCATAGCTGTTTCCTGTGTGAAATTGTTATC
CGCTCACAATTCCACACAACATACGAGCCGGAAGCATAAAGTGTAAAGCCTGGGGTGCCTAATGAGTGAG
CTAACTCACATTAATTGCGTTGCGCTCACTGCCCGCTTTCCAGTCGGGAAACCTGTCGTGCCAGCTGCAT
TAATGAATCGGCCAACGCGCGGGGAGAGGCGGTTTGCGTATTGGGCGCTCTTCCGCTTCCTCGCTCACTG
ACTCGCTGCGCTCGGTCGTTCGGCTGCGGCGAGCGGTATCAGCTCACTCAAAGGCGGTAATACGGTTATC
CACAGAATCAGGGGATAACGCAGGAAAGAACATGTGAGCAAAAGGCCAGCAAAAGGCCAGGAACCGTAAA
AAGGCCGCGTTGCTGGCGTTTTTCCATAGGCTCCGCCCCCCTGACGAGCATCACAAAAATCGACGCTCAA
GTCAGAGGTGGCGAAACCCGACAGGACTATAAAGATACCAGGCGTTTCCCCCTGGAAGCTCCCTCGTGCG
CTCTCCTGTTCCGACCCTGCCGCTTACCGGATACCTGTCCGCCTTTCTCCCTTCGGGAAGCGTGGCGCTT
TCTCATAGCTCACGCTGTAGGTATCTCAGTTCGGTGTAGGTCGTTCGCTCCAAGCTGGGCTGTGTGCACG
AACCCCCCGTTCAGCCCGACCGCTGCGCCTTATCCGGTAACTATCGTCTTGAGTCCAACCCGGTAAGACA
CGACTTATCGCCACTGGCAGCAGCCACTGGTAACAGGATTAGCAGAGCGAGGTATGTAGGCGGTGCTACA
GAGTTCTTGAAGTGGTGGCCTAACTACGGCTACACTAGAAGAACAGTATTTGGTATCTGCGCTCTGCTGA
AGCCAGTTACCTTCGGAAAAAGAGTTGGTAGCTCTTGATCCGGCAAACAAACCACCGCTGGTAGCGGTGG
TTTTTTTGTTTGCAAGCAGCAGATTACGCGCAGAAAAAAAGGATCTCAAGAAGATCCTTTGATCTTTTCT
ACGGGGTCTGACGCTCAGTGGAACGAAAACTCACGTTAAGGGATTTTGGTCATGAGATTATCAAAAAGGA
TCTTCACCTAGATCCTTTTAAATTAAAAATGAAGTTTTAAATCAATCTAAAGTATATATGAGTAAACTTG
GTCTGACAGTTACCAATGCTTAATCAGTGAGGCACCTATCTCAGCGATCTGTCTATTTCGTTCATCCATA
GTTGCCTGACTCCCCGTCGTGTAGATAACTACGATACGGGAGGGCTTACCATCTGGCCCCAGTGCTGCAA
TGATACCGCGAGACCCACGCTCACCGGCTCCAGATTTATCAGCAATAAACCAGCCAGCCGGAAGGGCCGA
GCGCAGAAGTGGTCCTGCAACTTTATCCGCCTCCATCCAGTCTATTAATTGTTGCCGGGAAGCTAGAGTA
AGTAGTTCGCCAGTTAATAGTTTGCGCAACGTTGTTGCCATTGCTACAGGCATCGTGGTGTCACGCTCGT
CGTTTGGTATGGCTTCATTCAGCTCCGGTTCCCAACGATCAAGGCGAGTTACATGATCCCCCATGTTGTG
CAAAAAAGCGGTTAGCTCCTTCGGTCCTCCGATCGTTGTCAGAAGTAAGTTGGCCGCAGTGTTATCACTC
ATGGTTATGGCAGCACTGCATAATTCTCTTACTGTCATGCCATCCGTAAGATGCTTTTCTGTGACTGGTG
AGTACTCAACCAAGTCATTCTGAGAATAGTGTATGCGGCGACCGAGTTGCTCTTGCCCGGCGTCAATACG
GGATAATACCGCGCCACATAGCAGAACTTTAAAAGTGCTCATCATTGGAAAACGTTCTTCGGGGCGAAAA
CTCTCAAGGATCTTACCGCTGTTGAGATCCAGTTCGATGTAACCCACTCGTGCACCCAACTGATCTTCAG
CATCTTTTACTTTCACCAGCGTTTCTGGGTGAGCAAAAACAGGAAGGCAAAATGCCGCAAAAAAGGGAAT
AAGGGCGACACGGAAATGTTGAATACTCATACTCTTCCTTTTTCAATATTATTGAAGCATTTATCAGGGT
TATTGTCTCATGAGCGGATACATATTTGAATGTATTTAGAAAAATAAACAAATAGGGGTTCCGCGCACAT
TTCCCCGAAAAGTGCCACCTGACGTCGACGGATCGGGAGATCTCCCGATCCCCTATGGTGCACTCTCAGT
ACAATCTGCTCTGATGCCGCATAGTTAAGCCAGTATCTGCTCCCTGCTTGTGTGTTGGAGGTCGCTGAGT
AGTGCGCGAGCAAAATTTAAGCTACAACAAGGCAAGGCTTGACCGACAATTGCATGAAGAATCTGCTTAG
G
